>Addgene plasmid #229840 | pB-Tet-On-Luciferase-P2A-H2A-mCherry (JDW 1154) | addgene full sequence | sequence record 460713 | Addgene NGS Result
AAATTGTAAGCGTTAATATTTTGTTAAAATTCGCGTTAAATTTTTGTTAAATCAGCTCATTTTTTAACCA
ATAGGCCGAAATCGGCAAAATCCCTTATAAATCAAAAGAATAGACCGAGATAGGGT
[37 nt withheld, positions 127-163]
AAAGAACGTGGACTCCAACGTCAAAGG
[49 nt withheld, positions 191-239]
T
[91 nt withheld, positions 241-331]
G
[124 nt withheld, positions 333-456]
CCCATTCGCCATTCAGGCTGCGCAACTGTTGGGAAGGGCGATCGGTGCGGGCCTCTTCGCTATTACGCCA
GCTGGCGAAAGGGGGATGTGCTGCAAGGCGATTAAGTTGGGTAACGCCAGGGTTTTCCCAGTCACGACGT
TGTAAAACGACGGCCAGTGAATTGTAATACGACTCACTATAGGGCGAATTGGAGCTCGGTATTCACGACA
GCAGGCTGAATAATAAAAAAATTAGAAACTATTATTTAACCCTAGAAAGATAATCATATTGTGACGTACG
TTAAAGATAATCATGCGTAAAATTGACGCATGTGTTTTATCGGTCTGTATATCGAGGTTTATTTATTAAT
TTGAATAGATATTAAGTTTTATTATATTTACACTTACATACTAATAATAAATTCAACAAACAATTTATTT
ATGTTTATTTATTTATTAAAAAAAAACAAAAACTCAAAATTTCTTCTATAAAGTAACAAAACTTTTAAAC
ATTCTCTCTTTTACAAAAATAAACTTATTTTGTACTTTAAAAACAGTCATGTTGTATTATAAAATAAGTA
ATTAGCTTAACCTATACATAATAGAAACAAATTATACTTATTAGTCAGTCAGAAACAACTTTGGCACATA
TCAATATTATGCTCTCGTTAATTAACTCGAGGGATCCAAGCTGGCCGCACGTCTCCCTATCAGTGATAGA
GAAGTCGACACGTCTCGAGCTCCCTATCAGTGATAGAGAAGGTACGTCTAGAACGTCTCCCTATCAGTGA
TAGAGAAGTCGACACGTCTCGAGCTCCCTATCAGTGATAGAGAAGGTACGTCTAGAACGTCTCCCTATCA
GTGATAGAGAAGTCGACACGTCTCGAGCTCCCTATCAGTGATAGAGAAGGTACGTCTAGAACGTCTCCCT
ATCAGTGATAGAGAAGTCGACACGTCTCGAGCTCCCTATCAGTGATAGAGAAGGTACCCCCTATATAAGC
AGAGCTCGTTTAGTGAACCGTCAGATCGCCTGGAGACGCCATCCACGCTGTTTTGACCTCCATAGAAGAC
ACCGGGACCGATCCAGCCTCCGCGGTGGCGGCATCACAAGTTTGTACAAAAAAGCAGGCTGGATCCACTA
GTGCCACCATGGAAGACGCCAAAAACATAAAGAAAGGCCCGGCGCCATTCTATCCGCTGGAAGATGGAAC
CGCTGGAGAGCAACTGCATAAGGCTATGAAGAGATACGCCCTGGTTCCTGGAACAATTGCTTTTACAGAT
GCACATATCGAGGTGGACATCACTTACGCTGAGTACTTCGAAATGTCCGTTCGGTTGGCAGAAGCTATGA
AACGATATGGGCTGAATACAAATCACAGAATCGTCGTATGCAGTGAAAACTCTCTTCAATTCTTTATGCC
GGTGTTGGGCGCGTTATTTATCGGAGTTGCAGTTGCGCCCGCGAACGACATTTATAATGAACGTGAATTG
CTCAACAGTATGGGCATTTCGCAGCCTACCGTGGTGTTCGTTTCCAAAAAGGGGTTGCAAAAAATTTTGA
ACGTGCAAAAAAAGCTCCCAATCATCCAAAAAATTATTATCATGGATTCTAAAACGGATTACCAGGGATT
TCAGTCGATGTACACGTTCGTCACATCTCATCTACCTCCCGGTTTTAATGAATACGATTTTGTGCCAGAG
TCCTTCGATAGGGACAAGACAATTGCACTGATCATGAACTCCTCTGGATCTACTGGTCTGCCTAAAGGTG
TCGCTCTGCCTCATAGAACTGCCTGCGTGAGATTCTCGCATGCCAGAGATCCTATTTTTGGCAATCAAAT
CATTCCGGATACTGCGATTTTAAGTGTTGTTCCATTCCATCACGGTTTTGGAATGTTTACTACACTCGGA
TATTTGATATGTGGATTTCGAGTCGTCTTAATGTATAGATTTGAAGAAGAGCTGTTTCTGAGGAGCCTTC
AGGATTACAAGATTCAAAGTGCGCTGCTGGTGCCAACCCTATTCTCCTTCTTCGCCAAAAGCACTCTGAT
TGACAAATACGATTTATCTAATTTACACGAAATTGCTTCTGGTGGCGCTCCCCTCTCTAAGGAAGTCGGG
GAAGCGGTTGCCAAGAGGTTCCATCTGCCAGGTATCAGGCAAGGATATGGGCTCACTGAGACTACATCAG
CTATTCTGATTACACCCGAGGGGGATGATAAACCGGGCGCGGTCGGTAAAGTTGTTCCATTTTTTGAAGC
GAAGGTTGTGGATCTGGATACCGGGAAAACGCTGGGCGTTAATCAAAGAGGCGAACTGTGTGTGAGAGGT
CCTATGATTATGTCCGGTTATGTAAACAATCCGGAAGCGACCAACGCCTTGATTGACAAGGATGGATGGC
TACATTCTGGAGACATAGCTTACTGGGACGAAGACGAACACTTCTTCATCGTTGACCGCCTGAAGTCTCT
GATTAAGTACAAAGGCTATCAGGTGGCTCCCGCTGAATTGGAATCCATCTTGCTCCAACACCCCAACATC
TTCGACGCAGGTGTCGCAGGTCTTCCCGACGATGACGCCGGTGAACTTCCCGCCGCCGTTGTTGTTTTGG
AGCACGGAAAGACGATGACGGAAAAAGAGATCGTGGATTACGTCGCCAGTCAAGTAACAACCGCGAAAAA
GTTGCGCGGAGGAGTTGTGTTTGTGGACGAAGTACCGAAAGGTCTTACCGGAAAACTCGACGCAAGAAAA
ATCAGAGAGATCCTCATAAAGGCCAAGAAGGGCGGAAAGATCGCCGTGGGTACCGGAGCCACTAACTTCT
CCCTGTTGAAACAAGCAGGGGATGTCGAAGAGAATCCCGGGCCACCTAGGATGGCAGGTGGAAAAGCAGG
TAAAGACAGTGGAAAAGCCAAGACGAAAGCCGTCTCCAGATCTCAGAGAGCTGGTCTGCAGTTCCCTGTA
GGTCGTATCCACAGGCACCTGAAGACACGAACCACCAGCCATGGCCGTGTCGGAGCTACAGCTGCGGTTT
ACAGTGCTGCTATCCTGGAGTATCTCACCGCTGAGGTGCTGGAGTTGGCTGGAAACGCTTCTAAGGATCT
GAAGGTGAAGCGAATCACTCCCAGACATTTACAGCTGGCCATCCGCGGAGACGAGGAGCTGGACTCGCTT
ATCAAGGCCACCATTGCTGGAGGAGGAGTCATTCCTCACATCCACAAGTCTCTGATTGGTAAGAAGGGCC
AGCAGAAAACCGCAGGGGGGATGGTGAGCAAGGGCGAGGAGGACAACATGGCCATCATCAAGGAGTTCAT
GCGCTTCAAGGTGCACATGGAGGGCTCCGTGAACGGCCACGAGTTCGAGATCGAGGGCGAGGGCGAGGGC
CGCCCCTACGAGGGCACCCAGACCGCCAAGCTGAAGGTGACCAAGGGCGGCCCCCTGCCCTTCGCCTGGG
ACATCCTGTCCCCTCAGTTCATGTACGGCTCCAAGGCCTACGTGAAGCACCCCGCCGACATCCCCGACTA
CTTGAAGCTGTCCTTCCCCGAGGGCTTCAAGTGGGAGCGCGTGATGAACTTCGAGGACGGCGGCGTGGTG
ACCGTGACCCAGGACTCCTCCCTGCAGGACGGCGAGTTCATCTACAAGGTGAAGCTGCGCGGCACCAACT
TCCCCTCCGACGGCCCCGTAATGCAGAAGAAGACCATGGGCTGGGAGGCCTCCTCCGAGCGGATGTACCC
CGAGGACGGCGCCCTGAAGGGCGAGATCAAGCAGAGGCTGAAGCTGAAGGACGGCGGCCACTACGACGCC
GAGGTCAAGACCACCTACAAGGCCAAGAAGCCCGTGCAGCTGCCCGGCGCCTACAACGTCAACATCAAGC
TGGACATCACCTCCCACAACGAGGACTACACCATCGTGGAACAGTACGAGCGCGCCGAGGGCCGCCACTC
CACCGGCGGCATGGACGAGCTGTACAAGTAATGATAGCTCGAGAGATCTCCCAGCTTTCTTGTACAAAGT
GGTGATGGCCGCTCTAGCGAAGGGATCCCCCATCGAATTCACTCCTCAGGTGCAGGCTGCCTATCAGAAG
GTGGTGGCTGGTGTGGCCAATGCCCTGGCTCACAAATACCACTGAGATCTTTTTCCCTCTGCCAAAAATT
ATGGGGACATCATGAAGCCCCTTGAGCATCTGACTTCTGGCTAATAAAGGAAATTTATTTTCATTGCAAT
AGTGTGTTGGAATTTTTTGTGTCTCTCACTCGGAAGGACATATGGGAGGGCAAATCATTTAAAACATCAG
AATGAGTATTTGGTTTAGAGTTTGGCAACATATGCCCATATGCTGGCTGCCATGAACAAAGGTTGGCTAT
AAAGAGGTCATCAGTATATGAAACAGCCCCCTGCTGTCCATTCCTTATTCCATAGAAAAGCCTTGACTTG
AGGTTAGATTTTTTTTATATTTTGTTTTGTGTTATTTTTTTCTTTAACATCCCTAAAATTTTCCTTACAT
GTTTTACTAGCCAGATTTTTCCTCCTCTCCTGACTACTCCCAGTCATAGCTGTCCCTCTTCTCTTATGGA
GATCCCTCGACCTGCAGGAATTCGATTACTTAAGCCTAGGATCCAGATCTGTACATTCGAATCGATGAAT
TCGTTAACCATGGAAGCTTCTGCAGCGGCCGCACTAGCGGTGGCGGCCTCGACATTGATTATTGACTAGT
TATTAATAGTAATCAATTACGGGGTCATTAGTTCATAGCCCATATATGGAGTTCCGCGTTACATAACTTA
CGGTAAATGGCCCGCCTGGCTGACCGCCCAACGACCCCCGCCCATTGACGTCAATAATGACGTATGTTCC
CATAGTAACGCCAATAGGGACTTTCCATTGACGTCAATGGGTGGAGTATTTACGGTAAACTGCCCACTTG
GCAGTACATCAAGTGTATCATATGCCAAGTACGCCCCCTATTGACGTCAATGACGGTAAATGGCCCGCCT
GGCATTATGCCCAGTACATGACCTTATGGGACTTTCCTACTTGGCAGTACATCTACGTATTAGTCATCGC
TATTACCATGATGATGCGGTTTTGGCAGTACATCAATGGGCGTGGATAGCGGTTTGACTCACGGGGATTT
CCAAGTCTCCACCCCATTGACGTCAATGGGAGTTTGTTTTGACTAGTGGAGCCGAGAGTAATTCATACAA
AAGGAGGGATCGCCTTCGCAAGGGGAGAGCCCAGGGACCGTCCCTAAATTCTCACAGACCCAAATCCCTG
TAGCCGCCCCACGACAGCGCGAGGAGCATGCGCCCAGGGCTGAGCGCGGGTAGATCAGAGCACACAAGCT
CACAGTCCCCGGCGGTGGGGGGAGGGGCGCGCTGAGCGGGGGCCAGGGAGCTGGCGCGGGGCAAACTGGG
AAAGTGGTGTCGTGTGCTGGCTCCGCCCTCTTCCCGAGGGTGGGGGAGAACGGTATATAAGTGCGGTAGT
CGCCTTGGACGTTCTTTTTCGCAACGGGTTTGCCGTCAGAACGCAGGTGAGTGGCGGGTGTGGCTTCCGC
GGGCCCCGGAGCTGGAGCCCTGCTCTGAGCGGGCCGGGCTGATATGCGAGTGTCGTCCGCAGGGTTTAGC
TGTGAGCATTCCCACTTCGAGTGGCGGGCGGTGCGGGGGTGAGAGTGCGAGGCCTAGCGGCAACCCCGTA
GCCTCGCCTCGTGTCCGGCTTGAGGCCTAGCGTGGTGTCCGCCGCCGCGTGCCACTCCGGCCGCACTATG
CGTTTTTTGTCCTTGCTGCCCTCGATTGCCTTCCAGCAGCATGGGCTAACAAAGGGAGGGTGTGGGGCTC
ACTCTTAAGGAGCCCATGAAGCTTACGTTGGATAGGAATGGAAGGGCAGGAGGGGCGACTGGGGCCCGCC
CGCCTTCGGAGCACATGTCCGACGCCACCTGGATGGGGCGAGGCCTGTGGCTTTCCGAAGCAATCGGGCG
TGAGTTTAGCCTACCTGGGCCATGTGGCCCTAGCACTGGGCACGGTCTGGCCTGGCGGTGCCGCGTTCCC
TTGCCTCCCAACAAGGGTGAGGCCGTCCCGCCCGGCACCAGTTGCTTGCGCGGAAAGATGGCCGCTCCCG
GGGCCCTGTTGCAAGGAGCTCAAAATGGAGGACGCGGCAGCCCGGTGGAGCGGGCGGGTGAGTCACCCAC
ACAAAGGAAGAGGGCCTTGCCCCTCGCCGGCCGCTGCTTCCTGTGACCCCGTGGTCTATCGGCCGCATAG
TCACCTCGGGCTTCTCTTGAGCACCGCTCGTCGCGGCGGGGGGAGGGGATCTAATGGCGTTGGAGTTTGT
TCACATTTGGTGGGTGGAGACTAGTCAGGCCAGCCTGGCGCTGGAAGTCATTCTTGGAATTTGCCCCTTT
GAGTTTGGAGCGAGGCTAATTCTCAAGCCTCTTAGCGGTTCAAAGGTATTTTCTAAACCCGTTTCCAGGT
GTTGTGAAAGCCACCGCTAATTCAAAGCAATCCGGAGTAATTCACCATGTCTAGACTGGACAAGAGCAAA
GTCATAAACGGCGCTCTGGAATTACTCAATGGAGTCGGTATCGAAGGCCTGACGACAAGGAAACTCGCTC
AAAAGCTGGGAGTTGAGCAGCCTACCCTGTACTGGCACGTGAAGAACAAGCGGGCCCTGCTCGATGCCCT
GCCAATCGAGATGCTGGACAGGCATCATACCCACTTCTGCCCCCTGGAAGGCGAGTCATGGCAAGACTTT
CTGCGGAACAACGCCAAGTCATTCCGCTGTGCTCTCCTCTCACATCGCGACGGGGCTAAAGTGCATCTCG
GCACCCGCCCAACAGAGAAACAGTACGAAACCCTGGAAAATCAGCTCGCGTTCCTGTGTCAGCAAGGCTT
CTCCCTGGAGAACGCACTGTACGCTCTGTCCGCCGTGGGCCACTTTACACTGGGCTGCGTATTGGAGGAA
CAGGAGCATCAAGTAGCAAAAGAGGAAAGAGAGACACCTACCACCGATTCTATGCCCCCACTTCTGAGAC
AAGCAATTGAGCTGTTCGACCGGCAGGGAGCCGAACCTGCCTTCCTTTTCGGCCTGGAACTAATCATATG
TGGCCTGGAGAAACAGCTAAAGTGCGAAAGCGGCGGGCCGGCCGACGCCCTTGACGATTTTGACTTAGAC
ATGCTCCCAGCCGATGCCCTTGACGACTTTGACCTTGATATGCTGCCTGCTGACGCTCTTGACGATTTTG
ACCTTGACATGCTCCCCGGGTAACTAAGTAAGGATCCCGTACGCCTAGGAGCAGGTTTCCCCAATGACAC
AAAACGTGCAACTTGAAACTCCGCCTGGTCTTTCCAGGTCTAGAGGGGTAACACTTTGTACTGCGTTTGG
CTCCACGCTCGATCCACTGGCGAGTGTTAGTAACAGCACTGTTGCTTCGTAGCGGAGCATGACGGCCGTG
GGAACTCCTCCTTGGTAACAAGGACCCACGGGGCCAAAAGCCACGCCCACACGGGCCCGTCATGTGTGCA
ACCCCAGCACGGCGACTTTACTGCGAAACCCACTTTAAAGTGACATTGAAACTGGTACCCACACACTGGT
GACAGGCTAAGGATGCCCTTCAGGTACCCCGAGGTAACACGCGACACTCGGGATCTGAGAAGGGGACTGG
GGCTTCTATAAAAGCGCTCGGTTTAAAAAGCTTCTATGCCTGAATAGGTGACCGGAGGTCGGCACCTTTC
CTTTGCAATTACTGACCCTATGAATACACTGACTGTTTGACAATTAATCATCGGCATAGTATATCGGCAT
AGTATAATACGACTCACTATAGGAGGGCCACCATGATTGAACAAGATGGATTGCACGCAGGTTCTCCGGC
CGCTTGGGTGGAGAGGCTATTCGGCTATGACTGGGCACAACAGACAATCGGCTGCTCTGATGCCGCCGTG
TTCCGGCTGTCAGCGCAGGGGCGCCCGGTTCTTTTTGTCAAGACCGACCTGTCCGGTGCCCTGAATGAAC
TGCAAGACGAGGCAGCGCGGCTATCGTGGCTGGCCACGACGGGCGTTCCTTGCGCAGCTGTGCTCGACGT
TGTCACTGAAGCGGGAAGGGACTGGCTGCTATTGGGCGAAGTGCCGGGGCAGGATCTCCTGTCATCTCAC
CTTGCTCCTGCCGAGAAAGTATCCATCATGGCTGATGCAATGCGGCGGCTGCATACGCTTGATCCGGCTA
CCTGCCCATTCGACCACCAAGCGAAACATCGCATCGAGCGAGCACGTACTCGGATGGAAGCCGGTCTTGT
CGATCAGGATGATCTGGACGAAGAGCATCAGGGGCTCGCGCCAGCCGAACTGTTCGCCAGGCTCAAGGCG
AGCATGCCCGACGGCGAGGATCTCGTCGTGACACATGGCGATGCCTGCTTGCCGAATATCATGGTGGAAA
ATGGCCGCTTTTCTGGATTCATCGACTGTGGCCGGCTGGGTGTGGCGGACCGCTATCAGGACATAGCGTT
GGCTACCCGTGATATTGCTGAAGAGCTTGGCGGCGAATGGGCTGACCGCTTCCTCGTGCTTTACGGTATC
GCCGCTCCCGATTCGCAGCGCATCGCCTTCTATCGCCTTCTTGACGAGTTCTTCTGAGCGGGACTCTGGG
GTTCGAAATGACCGACCAAGCGAATTCGCTAGGATTATCCCTAATACCTGCCACCCCACTCTTAATCAGT
GGTGGAAGAACGGTCTCAGAACTGTTTGTTTCAATTGGCCATTTAAGTTTAGTAGTAAAAGACTGGTTAA
TGATAACAATGCATCGTAAAACCTTCAGAAGGAAAGGAGAATGTTTTGTGGACCACTTTGGTTTTCTTTT
TTGCGTGTGGCAGTTTTAAGTTATTAGTTTTTAAAATCAGTACTTTTTAATGGAAACAACTTGACCAAAA
ATTTGTCACAGAATTTTGAGACCCATTAAAAAAGTTAAATGAGAAACCTGTGTGTTCCTTTGGTCAACAC
CGAGACATTTAGGTGAAAGACATCTAATTCTGGTTTTACGAATCTGGAAACTTCTTGAAAATGTAATTCT
TGAGTTAACACTTCTGGGTGGAGAATAGGGTTGTTTTCCCCCCACATAATTGGAAGGGGAAGGAATATCA
TTTAAAGCTATGGGAGGGTTGCTTTGATTACAACACTGGAGAGAAATGCAGCATGTTGCTGATTGCCTGT
CACTAAAACAGGCCAAAAACTGAGTCCTTGGGTTGCATAGAAAGCTGCCAAACGCTAGCCAACAAGCTCG
TCATCGCTTTGCAGAAGAGCAGAGAGGATATGCTCATCGTCTAAAGAACTACCCATTTTATTATATATTA
GTCACGATATCTATAACAAGAAAATATATATATAATAAGTTATCACGTAAGTAGAACATGAAATAACAAT
ATAATTATCGTATGAGTTAAATCTTAAAAGTCACGTAAAAGATAATCATGCGTCATTTTGACTCACGCGG
TCGTTATAGTTCAAAATCAGTGACACTTACCGCATTGACAAGCACGCCTCACGGGAGCTCCAAGCGGCGA
CTGAGATGTCCTAAATGCACAGCGACGGATTCGCGCTATTTAGAAAGAGAGAGCAATATTTCAAGAATGC
ATGCGTCAATTTTACGCAGACTATCTTTCTAGGGTTAAAAAAGATTTGCGCTTTACTCGACCTAAACTTT
AAACACGTCATAGAATCTTCGTTTGACAAAAACCACATTGTGGCCAAGCTGTGTGACGCGACGCGCGCTA
AAGAATGGCAAACCAAGTCGCGCGAGGTACCAGCTTTTGTTCCCTTTAGTGAGGGTTAATTTCGAGCTTG
GCGTAATCATGGTCATAGCTGTTTCCTGTGTGAAATTGTTATCCGCTCACAATTCCACACAACATACGAG
CCGGAAGCATAAAGTGTAAAGCCTGGGGTGCCTAATGAGTGAGCTAACTCACATTAATTGCGTTGCGCTC
ACTGCCCGCTTTCCAGTCGGGAAACCTGTCGTGCCAGCTGCATTAATGAATCGGCCAACGCGCGGGGAGA
GGCGGTTTGCGTATTGGGCGCTCTTCCGCTTCCTCGCTCACTGACTCGCTGCGCTCGGTCGTTCGGCTGC
GGCGAGCGGTATCAGCTCACTCAAAGGCGGTAATACGGTTATCCACAGAATCAGGGGATAACGCAGGAAA
GAACATGTGAGCAAAAGGCCAGCAAAAGGCCAGGAACCGTAAAAAGGCCGCGTTGCTGGCGTTTTTCCAT
AGGCTCCGCCCCCCTGACGAGCATCACAAAAATCGACGCTCAAGTCAGAGGTGGCGAAACCCGACAGGAC
TATAAAGATACCAGGCGTTTCCCCCTGGAAGCTCCCTCGTGCGCTCTCCTGTTCCGACCCTGCCGCTTAC
CGGATACCTGTCCGCCTTTCTCCCTTCGGGAAGCGTGGCGCTTTCTCATAGCTCACGCTGTAGGTATCTC
AGTTCGGTGTAGGTCGTTCGCTCCAAGCTGGGCTGTGTGCACGAACCCCCCGTTCAGCCCGACCGCTGCG
CCTTATCCGGTAACTATCGTCTTGAGTCCAACCCGGTAAGACACGACTTATCGCCACTGGCAGCAGCCAC
TGGTAACAGGATTAGCAGAGCGAGGTATGTAGGCGGTGCTACAGAGTTCTTGAAGTGGTGGCCTAACTAC
GGCTACACTAGAAGAACAGTATTTGGTATCTGCGCTCTGCTGAAGCCAGTTACCTTCGGAAAAAGAGTTG
GTAGCTCTTGATCCGGCAAACAAACCACCGCTGGTAGCGGTGGTTTTTTTGTTTGCAAGCAGCAGATTAC
GCGCAGAAAAAAAGGATCTCAAGAAGATCCTTTGATCTTTTCTACGGGGTCTGACGCTCAGTGGAACGAA
AACTCACGTTAAGGGATTTTGGTCATGAGATTATCAAAAAGGATCTTCACCTAGATCCTTTTAAATTAAA
AATGAAGTTTTAAATCAATCTAAAGTATATATGAGTAAACTTGGTCTGACAGTTACCAATGCTTAATCAG
TGAGGCACCTATCTCAGCGATCTGTCTATTTCGTTCATCCATAGTTGCCTGACTCCCCGTCGTGTAGATA
ACTACGATACGGGAGGGCTTACCATCTGGCCCCAGTGCTGCAATGATACCGCGAGACCCACGCTCACCGG
CTCCAGATTTATCAGCAATAAACCAGCCAGCCGGAAGGGCCGAGCGCAGAAGTGGTCCTGCAACTTTATC
CGCCTCCATCCAGTCTATTAATTGTTGCCGGGAAGCTAGAGTAAGTAGTTCGCCAGTTAATAGTTTGCGC
AACGTTGTTGCCATTGCTACAGGCATCGTGGTGTCACGCTCGTCGTTTGGTATGGCTTCATTCAGCTCCG
GTTCCCAACGATCAAGGCGAGTTACATGATCCCCCATGTTGTGCAAAAAAGCGGTTAGCTCCTTCGGTCC
TCCGATCGTTGTCAGAAGTAAGTTGGCCGCAGTGTTATCACTCATGGTTATGGCAGCACTGCATAATTCT
CTTACTGTCATGCCATCCGTAAGATGCTTTTCTGTGACTGGTGAGTACTCAACCAAGTCATTCTGAGAAT
AGTGTATGCGGCGACCGAGTTGCTCTTGCCCGGCGTCAATACGGGATAATACCGCGCCACATAGCAGAAC
TTTAAAAGTGCTCATCATTGGAAAACGTTCTTCGGGGCGAAAACTCTCAAGGATCTTACCGCTGTTGAGA
TCCAGTTCGATGTAACCCACTCGTGCACCCAACTGATCTTCAGCATCTTTTACTTTCACCAGCGTTTCTG
GGTGAGCAAAAACAGGAAGGCAAAATGCCGCAAAAAAGGGAATAAGGGCGACACGGAAATGTTGAATACT
CATACTCTTCCTTTTTCAATATTATTGAAGCATTTATCAGGGTTATTGTCTCATGAGCGGATACATATTT
GAATGTATTTAGAAAAATAAACAAATAGGGGTTCCGCGCACATTTCCCCGAAAAGTGCCACCT
Features (pLannotate 1.2.2; 36 found; start..end, strand, type, name):
     28..456     -  rep_origin     f1 ori (sequence partly withheld): f1 bacteriophage origin of replication; arrow indicates direction of (+) strand synthesis
    461..618     -  CDS            lacZα (fragment): LacZα fragment of β-galactosidase; lacZ fragment
    621..639     +  promoter       T7 promoter: promoter for bacteriophage T7 RNA polymerase
   1139..1159    +  promoter       tight TRE promoter (fragment): Tet-responsive promoter PTight, consisting of seven tet operator sequences followed by the minimal CMV promoter
   1176..1196    +  promoter       tight TRE promoter (fragment): Tet-responsive promoter PTight, consisting of seven tet operator sequences followed by the minimal CMV promoter
   1213..1233    +  promoter       tight TRE promoter (fragment): Tet-responsive promoter PTight, consisting of seven tet operator sequences followed by the minimal CMV promoter
   1250..1270    +  promoter       tight TRE promoter (fragment): Tet-responsive promoter PTight, consisting of seven tet operator sequences followed by the minimal CMV promoter
   1287..1307    +  promoter       tight TRE promoter (fragment): Tet-responsive promoter PTight, consisting of seven tet operator sequences followed by the minimal CMV promoter
   1324..1344    +  promoter       tight TRE promoter (fragment): Tet-responsive promoter PTight, consisting of seven tet operator sequences followed by the minimal CMV promoter
   1361..1381    +  promoter       tight TRE promoter (fragment): Tet-responsive promoter PTight, consisting of seven tet operator sequences followed by the minimal CMV promoter
   1398..1418    +  promoter       tight TRE promoter (fragment): Tet-responsive promoter PTight, consisting of seven tet operator sequences followed by the minimal CMV promoter
   1426..1471    +  promoter       TRE3GV promoter (fragment): 3rd-generation Tet-responsive promoter that can be activated by binding of Tet-On® 3G, optimized for retroviral and lentiviral vectors
   1542..1566    +  protein_bind   attB1: mutant version of attB; recombination site for the Gateway® BP reaction BP Clonase™
   1585..3234    +  CDS            luciferase: firefly luciferase; luc+; enhanced luc+ version of the luciferase gene
   3307..3690    +  CDS            H2AZ2: H2AV_CHICK - Also known as H2AF. Experimental evidence at protein level: Swiss-Prot protein existence level 1. Variant histone H2A which replaces conventional H2A in a subset of nucleosomes. Nucleosomes wrap and compact DNA into chromatin, limiting DNA accessibility to the cellular machineries which require DNA as a template. Histones thereby play a central role in transcription regulation, DNA repair, DNA replication and chromosomal stability. DNA accessibility is regulated via a complex set of post- translational modifications of histones, also called histone code, and nucleosome remodeling.
   3697..4404    +  CDS            mCherry: mCherry is a basic (constitutively fluorescent) red fluorescent protein published in 2004, derived from Discosoma sp.. It is reported to be a very rapidly-maturing monomer with low acid sensitivity.
   4428..4448    -  protein_bind   attB2: mutant version of attB; core recombination site for the Gateway® BP reaction BP Clonase™
   4481..4558    +  CDS            HBB (fragment): HBB_PONPY - Experimental evidence at transcript level: Swiss-Prot protein existence level 2. Involved in oxygen transport from the lung to the various peripheral tissues. From Pongo pygmaeus (Bornean orangutan).
   4629..4684    +  polyA_signal   β-globin poly(A) signal: rabbit β-globin polyadenylation signal (Gil and Proudfoot, 1987)
   5127..5506    +  enhancer       CMV enhancer: human cytomegalovirus immediate early enhancer
   5508..5607    +  promoter       CMV promoter (fragment): human cytomegalovirus (CMV) immediate early promoter
   6943..7689    +  CDS            rtTA-Advanced: improved tetracycline-controlled transactivator In the Tet-On® system, rtTA-Advanced binds to the Tet-responsive element and stimulates transcription only in the presence of tetracycline or doxycycline.
   7716..8160    +  misc_feature   FMDV IRES: internal ribosome entry site (IRES) of the foot-and-mouth disease virus
   8193..8211    +  promoter       tac promoter (fragment): strong E. coli promoter; hybrid between the trp and lac UV5 promoters
   8231..8249    +  promoter       T7 promoter: promoter for bacteriophage T7 RNA polymerase
   8259..9053    +  CDS            NeoR/KanR: aminoglycoside phosphotransferase from Tn5; aph(3')-II (or nptII); confers resistance to neomycin, kanamycin, and G418 (Geneticin®)
   9100..9672    +  polyA_signal   EF-1α poly(A) signal: human EF-1α polyadenylation signal
  10081..10212   +  CDS            FP (fragment): FP25_NPVAC - Experimental evidence at protein level: Swiss-Prot protein existence level 1. From Autographa californica nuclear polyhedrosis virus (AcMNPV).
  10229..10247   -  promoter       T3 promoter: promoter for bacteriophage T3 RNA polymerase
  10290..10312   -  protein_bind   lac operator (fragment): The lac repressor binds to the lac operator to inhibit transcription in E. coli. This inhibition can be relieved by adding lactose or isopropyl-β-D-thiogalactopyranoside (IPTG). lac repressor encoded by lacI
  10316..10346   -  promoter       lac promoter: promoter for the E. coli lac operon
  10361..10382   -  protein_bind   CAP binding site: CAP binding activates transcription in the presence of cAMP. E. coli catabolite activator protein
  10395..10487   -  CDS            lacI (fragment): lac repressor; lacI; The lac repressor binds to the lac operator to inhibit transcription in E. coli. This inhibition can be relieved by adding lactose or isopropyl-β-D-thiogalactopyranoside (IPTG).
  10670..11258   -  rep_origin     ori: high-copy-number ColE1/pMB1/pBR322/pUC origin of replication
  11429..12289   -  CDS            AmpR: β-lactamase; bla; confers resistance to ampicillin, carbenicillin, and related antibiotics
  12290..12394   -  promoter       AmpR promoter: bla
