[The description below was written by a language model from this plasmid's Addgene catalogue record and pLannotate feature annotations shown in this document.]
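Description:
pB-Tet-On-Luciferase-P2A-H2A-mCherry (JDW 1154) is a mammalian expression plasmid of about 12.4 kb built on the pB-TA-ERN backbone, an all-in-one doxycycline-inducible design described as piggyBac compatible. In bacteria it replicates from a high-copy ColE1/pUC-type origin and is selected with ampicillin through the AmpR (β-lactamase) cassette. An f1 origin and remnants of a lacZα/lac promoter cloning region, with flanking T7 and T3 promoters, are also present. The automated annotation does not call the piggyBac terminal repeats explicitly. The transposon compatibility therefore rests on the catalogue description, although a small baculovirus-derived FP25 fragment of the kind often found beside piggyBac ends is detected.

The payload was introduced by Gateway cloning and sits between attB1 and attB2 sites, downstream of a Tet-responsive promoter made up of repeated tet operator elements and a minimal promoter. It encodes firefly luciferase (luc+), followed according to the record by a P2A self-cleaving peptide, then a histone H2A variant fused to mCherry, and it ends at a rabbit β-globin polyadenylation signal. One inducible transcript thus yields a bioluminescent reporter and a separate chromatin-bound red fluorescent protein that marks nuclei.

A second cassette provides the regulatory and selection functions. A CMV enhancer/promoter region lies upstream of rtTA-Advanced, which is linked by an FMDV IRES to NeoR/KanR and followed by an EF-1α poly(A) signal. An unannotated stretch separates the CMV elements from rtTA, so the exact promoter composition is not fully resolved. Cells carrying the construct can be selected with G418, and they activate the reporter only when tetracycline or doxycycline is present. The plasmid belongs to a modular Gateway cloning toolbox for vertebrate model systems, and it serves for stable, transposase-mediated integration of an inducible dual luminescent and nuclear fluorescent reporter.
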