Addgene plasmid #229840: pB-Tet-On-Luciferase-P2A-H2A-mCherry (JDW 1154)
Purpose: A Piggybac compatible, tet-on, dual reporter encoding luciferase followed by a P2A cleavage peptide and then an H2A fused mCherry for nuclear labeling.
Depositing lab: Joshua Wythe. Depositing organization: University of Virginia. Publication: MultiSite Assembly of Gateway Induced Clones (MAGIC): a flexible cloning toolbox for use in vertebrate model systems. Gillespie WB 3rd, Zhang Y, Ruiz OE, Cerda J 3rd, Ortiz-Guzman J, Sherman M, Turner WD, Largoza G, Mosser LE, Fujimoto E, Chien CB, Kwan KM, Arenkiel BR, Devine WP, Wythe JD. Development. 2025 Nov 15;152(22):dev204308. doi: 10.1242/dev.204308. Epub 2025 Nov 13. PubMed 41230856.
Backbone
  Vector backbone: pB-TA-ERN
  Vector type: Mammalian Expression
Growth in bacteria
  Bacterial resistance: Ampicillin, 100 μg/mL
  Growth temperature: 37°C
  Growth strain: NEB Stable
  Copy number: High Copy
Gene/Insert
  Gene/Insert name: Luciferase
  Species: Synthetic
  Cloning method: Gateway Cloning
Terms and licenses: Academic/Nonprofit Terms; Industry Terms: Not Available to Industry
Depositor comments: Please visit https://doi.org/10.1101/2024.07.13.603267 for bioRxiv preprint.
How to cite: pB-Tet-On-Luciferase-P2A-H2A-mCherry (JDW 1154) was a gift from Joshua Wythe (Addgene plasmid # 229840 ; http://n2t.net/addgene:229840 ; RRID:Addgene_229840)
